>Addgene plasmid #181911 | pET28-mHP1alpha | addgene full sequence | sequence record 359600 | Addgene NGS Result
TGGCGAATGGG
[124 nt withheld, positions 12-135]
C
[91 nt withheld, positions 137-227]
A
[49 nt withheld, positions 229-277]
CCTTTGACGTTGGAGTCCACGTTCTTT
[37 nt withheld, positions 305-341]
ACCCTATCTCGGTCTATTCTTTTGATTTATAAGGGATTTTGCCGATTTCGGCCTATTGGTTAAAAAATGA
GCTGATTTAACAAAAATTTAACGCGAATTTTAACAAAATATTAACGCTTACAATTTAGGTGGCACTTTTC
GGGGAAATGTGCGCGGAACCCCTATTTGTTTATTTTTCTAAATACATTCAAATATGTATCCGCTCATGAA
TTAATTCTTAGAAAAACTCATCGAGCATCAAATGAAACTGCAATTTATTCATATCAGGATTATCAATACC
ATATTTTTGAAAAAGCCGTTTCTGTAATGAAGGAGAAAACTCACCGAGGCAGTTCCATAGGATGGCAAGA
TCCTGGTATCGGTCTGCGATTCCGACTCGTCCAACATCAATACAACCTATTAATTTCCCCTCGTCAAAAA
TAAGGTTATCAAGTGAGAAATCACCATGAGTGACGACTGAATCCGGTGAGAATGGCAAAAGTTTATGCAT
TTCTTTCCAGACTTGTTCAACAGGCCAGCCATTACGCTCGTCATCAAAATCACTCGCATCAACCAAACCG
TTATTCATTCGTGATTGCGCCTGAGCGAGACGAAATACGCGATCGCTGTTAAAAGGACAATTACAAACAG
GAATCGAATGCAACCGGCGCAGGAACACTGCCAGCGCATCAACAATATTTTCACCTGAATCAGGATATTC
TTCTAATACCTGGAATGCTGTTTTCCCGGGGATCGCAGTGGTGAGTAACCATGCATCATCAGGAGTACGG
ATAAAATGCTTGATGGTCGGAAGAGGCATAAATTCCGTCAGCCAGTTTAGTCTGACCATCTCATCTGTAA
CATCATTGGCAACGCTACCTTTGCCATGTTTCAGAAACAACTCTGGCGCATCGGGCTTCCCATACAATCG
ATAGATTGTCGCACCTGATTGCCCGACATTATCGCGAGCCCATTTATACCCATATAAATCAGCATCCATG
TTGGAATTTAATCGCGGCCTAGAGCAAGACGTTTCCCGTTGAATATGGCTCATAACACCCCTTGTATTAC
TGTTTATGTAAGCAGACAGTTTTATTGTTCATGACCAAAATCCCTTAACGTGAGTTTTCGTTCCACTGAG
CGTCAGACCCCGTAGAAAAGATCAAAGGATCTTCTTGAGATCCTTTTTTTCTGCGCGTAATCTGCTGCTT
GCAAACAAAAAAACCACCGCTACCAGCGGTGGTTTGTTTGCCGGATCAAGAGCTACCAACTCTTTTTCCG
AAGGTAACTGGCTTCAGCAGAGCGCAGATACCAAATACTGTCCTTCTAGTGTAGCCGTAGTTAGGCCACC
ACTTCAAGAACTCTGTAGCACCGCCTACATACCTCGCTCTGCTAATCCTGTTACCAGTGGCTGCTGCCAG
TGGCGATAAGTCGTGTCTTACCGGGTTGGACTCAAGACGATAGTTACCGGATAAGGCGCAGCGGTCGGGC
TGAACGGGGGGTTCGTGCACACAGCCCAGCTTGGAGCGAACGACCTACACCGAACTGAGATACCTACAGC
GTGAGCTATGAGAAAGCGCCACGCTTCCCGAAGGGAGAAAGGCGGACAGGTATCCGGTAAGCGGCAGGGT
CGGAACAGGAGAGCGCACGAGGGAGCTTCCAGGGGGAAACGCCTGGTATCTTTATAGTCCTGTCGGGTTT
CGCCACCTCTGACTTGAGCGTCGATTTTTGTGATGCTCGTCAGGGGGGCGGAGCCTATGGAAAAACGCCA
GCAACGCGGCCTTTTTACGGTTCCTGGCCTTTTGCTGGCCTTTTGCTCACATGTTCTTTCCTGCGTTATC
CCCTGATTCTGTGGATAACCGTATTACCGCCTTTGAGTGAGCTGATACCGCTCGCCGCAGCCGAACGACC
GAGCGCAGCGAGTCAGTGAGCGAGGAAGCGGAAGAGCGCCTGATGCGGTATTTTCTCCTTACGCATCTGT
GCGGTATTTCACACCGCAATGGTGCACTCTCAGTACAATCTGCTCTGATGCCGCATAGTTAAGCCAGTAT
ACACTCCGCTATCGCTACGTGACTGGGTCATGGCTGCGCCCCGACACCCGCCAACACCCGCTGACGCGCC
CTGACGGGCTTGTCTGCTCCCGGCATCCGCTTACAGACAAGCTGTGACCGTCTCCGGGAGCTGCATGTGT
CAGAGGTTTTCACCGTCATCACCGAAACGCGCGAGGCAGCTGCGGTAAAGCTCATCAGCGTGGTCGTGAA
GCGATTCACAGATGTCTGCCTGTTCATCCGCGTCCAGCTCGTTGAGTTTCTCCAGAAGCGTTAATGTCTG
GCTTCTGATAAAGCGGGCCATGTTAAGGGCGGTTTTTTCCTGTTTGGTCACTGATGCCTCCGTGTAAGGG
GGATTTCTGTTCATGGGGGTAATGATACCGATGAAACGAGAGAGGATGCTCACGATACGGGTTACTGATG
ATGAACATGCCCGGTTACTGGAACGTTGTGAGGGTAAACAACTGGCGGTATGGATGCGGCGGGACCAGAG
AAAAATCACTCAGGGTCAATGCCAGCGCTTCGTTAATACAGATGTAGGTGTTCCACAGGGTAGCCAGCAG
CATCCTGCGATGCAGATCCGGAACATAATGGTGCAGGGCGCTGACTTCCGCGTTTCCAGACTTTACGAAA
CACGGAAACCGAAGACCATTCATGTTGTTGCTCAGGTCGCAGACGTTTTGCAGCAGCAGTCGCTTCACGT
TCGCTCGCGTATCGGTGATTCATTCTGCTAACCAGTAAGGCAACCCCGCCAGCCTAGCCGGGTCCTCAAC
GACAGGAGCACGATCATGCGCACCCGTGGGGCCGCCATGCCGGCGATAATGGCCTGCTTCTCGCCGAAAC
GTTTGGTGGCGGGACCAGTGACGAAGGCTTGAGCGAGGGCGTGCAAGATTCCGAATACCGCAAGCGACAG
GCCGATCATCGTCGCGCTCCAGCGAAAGCGGTCCTCGCCGAAAATGACCCAGAGCGCTGCCGGCACCTGT
CCTACGAGTTGCATGATAAAGAAGACAGTCATAAGTGCGGCGACGATAGTCATGCCCCGCGCCCACCGGA
AGGAGCTGACTGGGTTGAAGGCTCTCAAGGGCATCGGTCGAGATCCCGGTGCCTAATGAGTGAGCTAACT
TACATTAATTGCGTTGCGCTCACTGCCCGCTTTCCAGTCGGGAAACCTGTCGTGCCAGCTGCATTAATGA
ATCGGCCAACGCGCGGGGAGAGGCGGTTTGCGTATTGGGCGCCAGGGTGGTTTTTCTTTTCACCAGTGAG
ACGGGCAACAGCTGATTGCCCTTCACCGCCTGGCCCTGAGAGAGTTGCAGCAAGCGGTCCACGCTGGTTT
GCCCCAGCAGGCGAAAATCCTGTTTGATGGTGGTTAACGGCGGGATATAACATGAGCTGTCTTCGGTATC
GTCGTATCCCACTACCGAGATATCCGCACCAACGCGCAGCCCGGACTCGGTAATGGCGCGCATTGCGCCC
AGCGCCATCTGATCGTTGGCAACCAGCATCGCAGTGGGAACGATGCCCTCATTCAGCATTTGCATGGTTT
GTTGAAAACCGGACATGGCACTCCAGTCGCCTTCCCGTTCCGCTATCGGCTGAATTTGATTGCGAGTGAG
ATATTTATGCCAGCCAGCCAGACGCAGACGCGCCGAGACAGAACTTAATGGGCCCGCTAACAGCGCGATT
TGCTGGTGACCCAATGCGACCAGATGCTCCACGCCCAGTCGCGTACCGTCTTCATGGGAGAAAATAATAC
TGTTGATGGGTGTCTGGTCAGAGACATCAAGAAATAACGCCGGAACATTAGTGCAGGCAGCTTCCACAGC
AATGGCATCCTGGTCATCCAGCGGATAGTTAATGATCAGCCCACTGACGCGTTGCGCGAGAAGATTGTGC
ACCGCCGCTTTACAGGCTTCGACGCCGCTTCGTTCTACCATCGACACCACCACGCTGGCACCCAGTTGAT
CGGCGCGAGATTTAATCGCCGCGACAATTTGCGACGGCGCGTGCAGGGCCAGACTGGAGGTGGCAACGCC
AATCAGCAACGACTGTTTGCCCGCCAGTTGTTGTGCCACGCGGTTGGGAATGTAATTCAGCTCCGCCATC
GCCGCTTCCACTTTTTCCCGCGTTTTCGCAGAAACGTGGCTGGCCTGGTTCACCACGCGGGAAACGGTCT
GATAAGAGACACCGGCATACTCTGCGACATCGTATAACGTTACTGGTTTCACATTCACCACCCTGAATTG
ACTCTCTTCCGGGCGCTATCATGCCATACCGCGAAAGGTTTTGCGCCATTCGATGGTGTCCGGGATCTCG
ACGCTCTCCCTTATGCGACTCCTGCATTAGGAAGCAGCCCAGTAGTAGGTTGAGGCCGTTGAGCACCGCC
GCCGCAAGGAATGGTGCATGCAAGGAGATGGCGCCCAACAGTCCCCCGGCCACGGGGCCTGCCACCATAC
CCACGCCGAAACAAGCGCTCATGAGCCCGAAGTGGCGAGCCCGATCTTCCCCATCGGTGATGTCGGCGAT
ATAGGCGCCAGCAACCGCACCTGTGGCGCCGGTGATGCCGGCCACGATGCGTCCGGCGTAGAGGATCGAG
ATCTCGATCCCGCGAAATTAATACGACTCACTATAGGGGAATTGTGAGCGGATAACAATTCCCCTCTAGA
AATAATTTTGTTTAACTTTAAGAAGGAGATATACCATGGGCAGCAGCCATCATCATCATCATCACAGCAG
CGGCCTGGTGCCGCGCGGCAGCCATATGGCTAGCATGGGAAAGAAGACCAAGAGGACAGCCGACAGCTCT
TCTTCAGAGGATGAGGAGGAATATGTGGTGGAAAAGGTGTTGGACAGGCGCATGGTTAAGGGGCAAGTGG
AATATCTGTTGAAGTGGAAAGGCTTTTCTGAGGAGCACAATACTTGGGAACCTGAGAAGAACTTGGATTG
TCCTGAACTAATTTCTGAGTTTATGAAAAAGTATAAGAAGATGAAGGAGGGTGAAAACAATAAGCCCAGG
GAGAAATCAGAAGGAAACAAGAGGAAATCCAGTTTCTCCAACAGCGCTGATGATATTAAATCTAAAAAAA
AGAGAGAGCAAAGCAATGATATCGCTCGGGGCTTTGAGAGAGGACTGGAACCAGAAAAGATCATCGGAGC
AACAGATTCCTGCGGTGACTTAATGTTCTTAATGAAATGGAAAGACACAGATGAAGCTGACCTGGTTCTT
GCAAAAGAAGCTAACGTGAAGTGTCCACAGATTGTGATAGCATTTTATGAAGAGAGACTGACGTGGCACG
CATATCCAGAGGATGCGGAAAACAAAGAAAAAGAAAGCGCGAAGAGCTAAGGATCCGAATTCGAGCTCCG
TCGACAAGCTTGCGGCCGCACTCGAGCACCACCACCACCACCACTGAGATCCGGCTGCTAACAAAGCCCG
AAAGGAAGCTGAGTTGGCTGCTGCCACCGCTGAGCAATAACTAGCATAACCCCTTGGGGCCTCTAAACGG
GTCTTGAGGGGTTTTTTGCTGAAAGGAGGAACTATATCCGGAT
Features (pLannotate 1.2.2; 21 found; start..end, strand, type, name):
     12..440     +  rep_origin     f1 ori (sequence partly withheld): f1 bacteriophage origin of replication; arrow indicates direction of (+) strand synthesis
    493..550     +  promoter       AmpR promoter (fragment): bla
    559..1374    -  CDS            KanR: aminoglycoside phosphotransferase; aph(3')-Ia; confers resistance to kanamycin in bacteria or G418 (Geneticin®) in eukaryotes
   1496..2084    +  rep_origin     ori: high-copy-number ColE1/pMB1/pBR322/pUC origin of replication
   2270..2409    -  misc_feature   bom: basis of mobility region from pBR322
   2511..2702    -  CDS            rop: Rop protein, which maintains plasmids at low copy number; rop
   2719..3099    +  CDS            YPB1_ECOLX: Protein predicted: Swiss-Prot protein existence level 4. From Escherichia coli.
   3171..3462    -  CDS            TcR (fragment): tetracycline efflux protein; tet; confers resistance to tetracycline
   3477..3498    -  protein_bind   CAP binding site: CAP binding activates transcription in the presence of cAMP. E. coli catabolite activator protein
   3511..4593    -  CDS            lacI: lac repressor; lacI; The lac repressor binds to the lac operator to inhibit transcription in E. coli. This inhibition can be relieved by adding lactose or isopropyl-β-D-thiogalactopyranoside (IPTG).
   4594..4671    -  promoter       lacI promoter: lacI
   4679..4958    -  CDS            TcR (fragment): tetracycline efflux protein; tet; confers resistance to tetracycline
   4980..4998    +  promoter       T7 promoter: promoter for bacteriophage T7 RNA polymerase
   4999..5023    +  protein_bind   lac operator: The lac repressor binds to the lac operator to inhibit transcription in E. coli. This inhibition can be relieved by adding lactose or isopropyl-β-D-thiogalactopyranoside (IPTG). lac repressor encoded by lacI
   5038..5060    +  RBS            RBS: efficient ribosome binding site from bacteriophage T7 gene 10 (Olins and Rangwala, 1989)
   5079..5095    +  CDS            capTEV™ (fragment): composite tag for in vivo biotinylation, TEV protease cleavage, and 6xHis tagging
   5106..5123    +  CDS            thrombin site: thrombin recognition and cleavage site
   5136..5708    +  CDS            Cbx5: CBX5_MOUSE - Also known as Hp1a. Experimental evidence at protein level: Swiss-Prot protein existence level 1. Component of heterochromatin that recognizes and binds histone H3 tails methylated at 'Lys-9' (H3K9me), leading to epigenetic repression. In contrast, it is excluded from chromatin when 'Tyr-41' of histone H3 is phosphorylated (H3Y41ph). Can interact with lamin-B receptor (LBR). This interaction can contribute to the association of the heterochromatin with the inner nuclear membrane. Involved in the formation of functional kinetochore through interaction with MIS12 complex proteins (B
   5758..5775    +  CDS            9xHis (fragment): 9xHis affinity tag
   5785..5834    +  CDS            SET1 (fragment): solubility-enhancement tag derived from T7 phage gene 10B
   5842..5889    +  terminator     T7 terminator: transcription terminator for bacteriophage T7 RNA polymerase
