[The description below was written by a language model from this plasmid's Addgene catalogue record and pLannotate feature annotations shown in this document.]
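Description:
pET28-mHP1alpha is a bacterial expression plasmid built on the Novagen pET28a(+) backbone for producing recombinant mouse heterochromatin protein 1 alpha (HP1alpha, encoded by Cbx5) in E. coli. It is selected with kanamycin through an aminoglycoside phosphotransferase (KanR) gene and replicates from a ColE1/pBR322-type origin. The adjacent bom and rop elements are typical of the pET series, although the catalogue lists the plasmid as high copy. An f1 origin is also present, and the short tetracycline-resistance and AmpR promoter fragments in the annotation appear to be nonfunctional backbone remnants.

The Cbx5 coding sequence was inserted between the NheI and BamHI sites, both retained, downstream of a T7 promoter, lac operator and the T7 gene 10 ribosome binding site, with a T7 terminator at the end of the cassette. A plasmid-borne lacI gene supplies the lac repressor, so transcription is held off until IPTG is added and requires a host that provides T7 RNA polymerase. Upstream of the insert the annotation shows a short His-tag-like fragment followed by a thrombin cleavage site, consistent with the N-terminal, thrombin-removable His tag of pET28a. A second His fragment lies downstream of the insert, but the record does not show whether it is translated or excluded by a stop codon at the end of Cbx5. The small downstream "SET1" fragment is probably just an annotation match to vector sequence.

HP1alpha binds histone H3 tails methylated at lysine 9 and is a core heterochromatin component. The associated work examined mouse heterochromatin compaction and HP1-driven phase separation, which would fit a use for purified protein in in vitro assays, though the record states only bacterial expression as the purpose.
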