Addgene plasmid #181911: pET28-mHP1alpha
Purpose: Bacterial protein expression vector for HP1alpha
Depositing lab: Karsten Rippe. Depositing organization: Deutsches Krebsforschungszentrum (DKFZ). Publication: Mouse Heterochromatin Adopts Digital Compaction States without Showing Hallmarks of HP1-Driven Liquid-Liquid Phase Separation. Erdel F, Rademacher A, Vlijm R, Tunnermann J, Frank L, Weinmann R, Schweigert E, Yserentant K, Hummert J, Bauer C, Schumacher S, Al Alwash A, Normand C, Herten DP, Engelhardt J, Rippe K. Mol Cell. 2020 Apr 16;78(2):236-249.e7. doi: 10.1016/j.molcel.2020.02.005. Epub 2020 Feb 25. PubMed 32101700.
Backbone
  Vector backbone: pET28a(+)
  Backbone manufacturer: Novagen
  Backbone size w/o insert (bp): 5369
  Vector type: Bacterial Expression
Growth in bacteria
  Bacterial resistance: Kanamycin, 50 μg/mL
  Growth temperature: 37°C
  Growth strain: DH5alpha
  Copy number: High Copy
Gene/Insert
  Gene/Insert name: mHP1alpha (alt name: CBX 5)
  Species: M. musculus (mouse)
  Entrez Gene: Cbx5 (a.k.a. 2610029O15Rik, HP1, Hp1a, Hp1alpha)
  Promoter: T7
  Cloning method: Restriction Enzyme; 5′ cloning site NheI (not destroyed); 3′ cloning site BamHI (not destroyed)
Terms and licenses: Academic/Nonprofit Terms; Industry Terms: Not Available to Industry
How to cite: pET28-mHP1alpha was a gift from Karsten Rippe (Addgene plasmid # 181911 ; http://n2t.net/addgene:181911 ; RRID:Addgene_181911)
